Addgene plasmid #157483: pD649-HAsp-SEMA6C-COMP5AP-AviTag-9xHis
Purpose: Mammalian expression of cell-surface protein extracellular domain fused to COMP5AP-AviTag-9xHis. Protein is secreted from cells.
Depositing lab: Chris Garcia. Depositing organization: Stanford University. Publication: A Human IgSF Cell-Surface Interactome Reveals a Complex Network of Protein-Protein Interactions. Wojtowicz WM, Vielmetter J, Fernandes RA, Siepe DH, Eastman CL, Chisholm GB, Cox S, Klock H, Anderson PW, Rue SM, Miller JJ, Glaser SM, Bragstad ML, Vance J, Lam AW, Lesley SA, Zinn K, Garcia KC. Cell. 2020 Aug 20;182(4):1027-1043.e17. doi: 10.1016/j.cell.2020.07.025. PubMed 32822567.
Backbone
  Vector backbone: pD649
  Backbone size w/o insert (bp): 7153
  Vector type: Mammalian Expression
Growth in bacteria
  Bacterial resistance: Ampicillin, 100 μg/mL
  Growth temperature: 37°C
  Growth strain: DH5alpha
  Copy number: High Copy
Gene/Insert
  Gene/Insert name: SEMA6C (alt name: SEM6C)
  Species: H. sapiens (human)
  Insert size (bp): 1740
  Entrez Gene: SEMA6C (a.k.a. SEMAY, m-SemaY, m-SemaY2)
  Promoter: CMV/SP6
  Tag / fusion protein: COMP5AP-AviTag-9xHis (C terminal on backbone)
  Cloning method: Restriction Enzyme; 5′ cloning site GCGGCCGC (not destroyed); 3′ cloning site GGCGCGCC (not destroyed)
  Sequencing primers: 5′ ATTTAGGTGACACTATAG; 3′ CGTCGCACTCCATCACGGTG
Resource information
  A portion of this plasmid was derived from a plasmid made by: synthesis by ThermoFisher
Terms and licenses: Academic/Nonprofit Terms; Industry Terms: Not Available to Industry
Depositor comments: Some plasmids in this collection may have an IS4-like element ISVsa5 family transposase upstream of the CMV promoter.
How to cite: pD649-HAsp-SEMA6C-COMP5AP-AviTag-9xHis was a gift from Chris Garcia (Addgene plasmid # 157483 ; http://n2t.net/addgene:157483 ; RRID:Addgene_157483)
