[The description below was written by a language model from this plasmid's Addgene catalogue record and pLannotate feature annotations shown in this document.]
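Description:
pD649-HAsp-SEMA6C-COMP5AP-AviTag-9xHis is a mammalian expression plasmid built on the pD649 backbone for producing a secreted, tagged form of the extracellular domain of human semaphorin 6C (SEMA6C). It is propagated in E. coli as a high-copy plasmid through a ColE1/pUC-type origin and selected with ampicillin via an intact β-lactamase gene. The feature table also shows an SV40 early/EM7 dual-promoter cassette driving a puromycin N-acetyltransferase gene with an SV40 polyadenylation signal, which would permit puromycin selection in mammalian cells, although the record does not describe such use. Short fragments annotated as KanR, lacZα, ble and f1 ori appear to be backbone remnants rather than functional elements. The depositor notes that some plasmids in this collection may carry an IS4-like transposase upstream of the CMV promoter; none is annotated here.

Expression is driven by the CMV immediate-early enhancer and promoter, followed by a fragment of CMV intron A and an SP6 promoter that also serves as a sequencing primer site. The open reading frame begins with a signal peptide (named HAsp, though the annotation tool matched the region only partially to an IgH signal sequence) that directs the protein into the secretory pathway. The roughly 1.7 kb SEMA6C ectodomain sits between retained NotI and AscI sites, making the insert readily exchangeable. Downstream, the backbone supplies the coiled-coil pentamerisation domain of rat cartilage oligomeric matrix protein, human placental alkaline phosphatase, an AviTag for enzymatic biotinylation and a polyhistidine tag for purification, ending at a bGH polyadenylation signal. The pentameric assembly raises binding avidity and the phosphatase gives an enzymatic readout. These features suit the protein as a soluble probe in extracellular protein–protein interaction screens, consistent with the associated human cell-surface interactome study.
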