Features (pLannotate 1.2.2; 24 found; start..end, strand, type, name):
    119..143     -  CDS            KanR (fragment): aminoglycoside phosphotransferase; aph(3')-Ia; confers resistance to kanamycin
    254..842     +  rep_origin     ori: high-copy-number ColE1/pMB1/pBR322/pUC origin of replication
   1067..1084    +  terminator     rrnB T2 terminator (fragment): transcription terminator T2 from the E. coli rrnB gene
   1109..1128    -  CDS            lacZα (fragment): LacZα fragment of β-galactosidase; lacZ fragment
   1584..1600    +  protein_bind   lac operator: The lac repressor binds to the lac operator to inhibit transcription in E. coli. This inhibition can be relieved by adding lactose or isopropyl-β-D-thiogalactopyranoside (IPTG). lac repressor encoded by lacI
   1843..2146    +  enhancer       CMV enhancer: human cytomegalovirus immediate early enhancer
   2147..2350    +  promoter       CMV promoter: human cytomegalovirus (CMV) immediate early promoter
   2486..2529    +  intron         CMV intron (fragment): modified intron A from human cytomegalovirus
   2581..2599    +  promoter       SP6 promoter: promoter for bacteriophage SP6 RNA polymerase
   2603..2640    +  CDS            IgH signal sequence (fragment): signal sequence from the mouse immunoglobulin heavy chain variable region
   2746..4488    +  CDS            SEMA6C (fragment): SEM6C_HUMAN - Also known as KIAA1869, SEMAY. Experimental evidence at transcript level: Swiss-Prot protein existence level 2. Shows growth cone collapsing activity on dorsal root ganglion (DRG) neurons in vitro. May be a stop signal for the DRG neurons in their target areas, and possibly also for other neurons. May also be involved in the maintenance and remodeling of neuronal connections. From Homo sapiens (Human).
   4585..4764    +  CDS            Comp (fragment): COMP_RAT - Experimental evidence at protein level: Swiss-Prot protein existence level 1. May play a role in the structural integrity of cartilage via its interaction with other extracellular matrix proteins such as the collagens and fibronectin. Can mediate the interaction of chondrocytes with the cartilage extracellular matrix through interaction with cell surface integrin receptors. Could play a role in the pathogenesis of osteoarthritis. Potent suppressor of apoptosis in both primary chondrocytes and transformed cells. Suppresses apoptosis by blocking the activation of caspase-3 and by indu
   4752..6204    +  CDS            SEAP (fragment): secreted alkaline phosphatase from human placenta The natural enzyme has a C-terminal transmembrane sequence that is replaced by a GPI anchor.
   6229..6270    +  CDS            AviTag™ (fragment): peptide tag that allows for enzymatic biotinylation
   6274..6297    +  CDS            8xHis: 8xHis affinity tag
   6443..6554    +  polyA_signal   bGH poly(A) signal: bovine growth hormone polyadenylation signal
   6555..6663    +  rep_origin     f1 ori (fragment): f1 bacteriophage origin of replication; arrow indicates direction of (+) strand synthesis
   6677..7006    +  promoter       SV40 promoter: SV40 enhancer and early promoter
   7054..7101    +  promoter       EM7 promoter: synthetic bacterial promoter&nbsp
   7120..7719    +  CDS            PuroR (fragment): puromycin N-acetyltransferase; pac from Streptomyces; confers resistance to puromycin
   7729..7854    +  CDS            ble (fragment): BLE_KLEPN - Experimental evidence at protein level: Swiss-Prot protein existence level 1. Binding protein with a strong affinity to the bleomycin family of antibiotics. Binds to CL990; an antimitotic-antibiotic compound. From Klebsiella pneumoniae.
   7849..7970    +  polyA_signal   SV40 poly(A) signal: SV40 polyadenylation signal
   8023..8883    -  CDS            AmpR: β-lactamase; bla; confers resistance to ampicillin, carbenicillin, and related antibiotics
   8886..89      -  promoter       AmpR promoter (fragment) (across the origin): bla
>Addgene plasmid #157483 | pD649-HAsp-SEMA6C-COMP5AP-AviTag-9xHis | addgene full sequence | sequence record 466829 | Addgene NGS Result
TTTCAATATTATTGAAGCATTTATCAGGGTTATTGTCTCATGAGCGGATACATATTTGAATGTATTTAGA
AAAATAAACAAATAGGGGTCAGTGTTACAACCAATTAACCAATTCTGAACATTATCGCGAGCCCATTTAT
ACCTGAATATGGCTCATAACACCCCTTGCTCATGACCAAAATCCCTTAACGTGAGTTACGCGCGCGTCGT
TCCACTGAGCGTCAGACCCCGTAGAAAAGATCAAAGGATCTTCTTGAGATCCTTTTTTTCTGCGCGTAAT
CTGCTGCTTGCAAACAAAAAAACCACCGCTACCAGCGGTGGTTTGTTTGCCGGATCAAGAGCTACCAACT
CTTTTTCCGAAGGTAACTGGCTTCAGCAGAGCGCAGATACCAAATACTGTTCTTCTAGTGTAGCCGTAGT
TAGCCCACCACTTCAAGAACTCTGTAGCACCGCCTACATACCTCGCTCTGCTAATCCTGTTACCAGTGGC
TGCTGCCAGTGGCGATAAGTCGTGTCTTACCGGGTTGGACTCAAGACGATAGTTACCGGATAAGGCGCAG
CGGTCGGGCTGAACGGGGGGTTCGTGCACACAGCCCAGCTTGGAGCGAACGACCTACACCGAACTGAGAT
ACCTACAGCGTGAGCTATGAGAAAGCGCCACGCTTCCCGAAGGGAGAAAGGCGGACAGGTATCCGGTAAG
CGGCAGGGTCGGAACAGGAGAGCGCACGAGGGAGCTTCCAGGGGGAAACGCCTGGTATCTTTATAGTCCT
GTCGGGTTTCGCCACCTCTGACTTGAGCGTCGATTTTTGTGATGCTCGTCAGGGGGGCGGAGCCTATGGA
AAAACGCCAGCAACGCGGCCTTTTTACGGTTCCTGGCCTTTTGCTGGCCTTTTGCTCACATGTTCTTTCC
TGCGTTATCCCCTGATTCTGTGGATAACCGTATTACCGCCTTTGAGTGAGCTGATACCGCTCGCCGCAGC
CGAACGACCGAGCGCAGCGAGTCAGTGAGCGAGGAAGCGGAAGGCGAGAGTAGGGAACTGCCAGGCATCA
AACTAAGCAGAAGGCCCCTGACGGATGGCCTTTTTGCGTTTCTACAAACTCTTTCTGTGTTGTAAAACGA
CGGCCAGTCTTAAGCTCGGGCCCCCTGGGCGGTTCTGATAACGAGTAATCGTTAATCCGCAAATAACGTA
AAAACCCGCTTCGGCGGGTTTTTTTATGGGGGGAGTTTAGGGAAAGAGCATTTGTCAGAATATTTAAGGG
CGCCTGTCACTTTGCTTGATATATGAGAATTATTTAACCTTATAAATGAGAAAAAAGCAACGCACTTTAA
ATAAGATACGTTGCTTTTTCGATTGATGAACACCTATAATTAAACTATTCATCTATTATTTATGATTTTT
TGTATATACAATATTTCTAGTTTGTTAAAGAGAATTAAGAAAATAAATCTCGAAAATAATAAAGGGAAAA
TCAGTTTTTGATATCAAAATTATACATGTCAACGATAATACAAAATATAATACAAACTATAAGATGTTAT
CAGTATTTATTATCATTTAGAATAAATTTTGTGTCGCCCTTAATTGTGAGCGGATAACAATTACGAGCTT
CATGCACAGTGGCGTTGACTCAATATTGGCCATTAGCCATATTATTCATTGGTTATATAGCATAAATCAA
TATTGGCTATTGGCCATTGCATACGTTGTATCTATATCATAATATGTACATTTATATTGGCTCATGTCCA
ATATGACCGCCATGTTGGCATTGATTATTGACTAGTTATTAATAGTAATCAATTACGGGGTCATTAGTTC
ATAGCCCATATATGGAGTTCCGCGTTACATAACTTACGGTAAATGGCCCGCCTGGCTGACCGCCCAACGA
CCCCCGCCCATTGACGTCAATAATGACGTATGTTCCCATAGTAACGCCAATAGGGACTTTCCATTGACGT
CAATGGGTGGAGTATTTACGGTAAACTGCCCACTTGGCAGTACATCAAGTGTATCATATGCCAAGTACGC
CCCCTATTGACGTCAATGACGGTAAATGGCCCGCCTGGCATTATGCCCAGTACATGACCTTATGGGACTT
TCCTACTTGGCAGTACATCTACGTATTAGTCATCGCTATTACCATGGTGATGCGGTTTTGGCAGTACATC
AATGGGCGTGGATAGCGGTTTGACTCACGGGGATTTCCAAGTCTCCACCCCATTGACGTCAATGGGAGTT
TGTTTTGGCACCAAAATCAACGGGACTTTCCAAAATGTCGTAACAACTCCGCCCCATTGACGCAAATGGG
CGGTAGGCGTGTACGGTGGGAGGTCTATATAAGCAGAGCTCGTTTAGTGAACCGTCAGATCGCCTGGAGA
CGCCATCCACGCTGTTTTGACCTCCATAGAAGACACCGGGACCGATCCAGCCTCCGCGGCCGGGAACGGT
GCATTGGAACGCGGATTCCCCGTGCCAAGAGTGACGTAAGTACCGCCTATAGAGTCTATAGGCCCACCCC
CTTGGCTTCGTTAGAACGCGGCTACAATTAATACATAACCTTATGTATCATACACATACGATTTAGGTGA
CACTATAGAATAACATCCACTTTGCCTTTCTCTCCACAGGTGTCCACTCCCAGGTCCAACTGCACCTCGG
TTCTATCGAAAACGCGCCTGCTAGCGCCACCATGAAGACCATCATTGCCCTGAGCTACATCTTCTGCCTG
GTGTTCGCTGCGGCCGCCGCTTTTCCACAAGATCCTCTGCCTCTGCTGATTAGCGACCTGCAGGGAACAA
GCCCTCTGAGCTGGTTCAGAGGCCTGGAAGATGATGCCGTGGCCGCCGAACTGGGCCTCGATTTTCAGCG
GTTTCTGACCCTGAACAGAACCCTGCTGGTGGCCGCCAGAGATCACGTGTTCAGCTTCGATCTGCAAGCC
GAGGAAGAAGGCGAAGGACTGGTCCCCAACAAGTACCTGACTTGGAGAAGCCAGGACGTGGAAAATTGTG
CCGTGCGGGGCAAGCTGACCGACGAGTGCTACAACTACATCAGAGTGCTGGTGCCCTGGGACTCTCAGAC
ACTGCTGGCCTGTGGCACCAATAGCTTCAGCCCTGTGTGCAGAAGCTACGGCATCACCAGTCTGCAGCAA
GAGGGCGAAGAACTGAGCGGACAGGCCAGATGTCCTTTCGACGCCACACAGAGCAATGTGGCCATCTTTG
CCGAGGGCAGCCTGTATTCTGCCACAGCCGCTGATTTTCAGGCCAGCGACGCCGTGGTGTATAGATCTCT
TGGACCCCAGCCTCCTCTGCGGAGCGCCAAATATGATAGCAAGTGGCTGCGCGAGCCTCACTTCGTGCAA
GCTCTGGAACACGGCGACCACGTGTACTTTTTCTTTAGAGAGGTGTCCGTCGAGGACGCCAGACTGGGCA
GAGTGCAGTTTAGCAGAGTGGCCAGAGTGTGCAAGAGAGACATGGGCGGAAGCCCCAGAGCACTGGATAG
ACACTGGACCAGCTTTCTGAAGCTGCGGCTGAACTGTAGCGTGCCCGGCGATAGCACCTTCTACTTTGAT
GTGCTGCAGGCCCTGACAGGCCCTGTGAATCTGCATGGAAGATCTGCCCTGTTCGGCGTGTTCACCACAC
AGACAAATAGCATCCCTGGCAGCGCCGTGTGCGCCTTCTATCTGGATGAGATCGAGAGAGGCTTCGAGGG
CAAGTTCAAAGAGCAGAGAAGTCTGGACGGCGCCTGGACACCTGTGTCTGAGGATAGAGTGCCATCTCCT
AGACCTGGCTCTTGTGCTGGTGTTGGCGGAGCCGCTCTGTTCAGCTCTAGCAGAGATCTGCCTGACGACG
TGCTGACCTTCATCAAGGCTCATCCTCTGCTGGACCCTGCCGTGCCTCCTGTTACACATCAACCACTGCT
GACTCTGACCAGCAGAGCCCTGCTGACACAGGTTGCAGTGGATGGAATGGCCGGACCTCACAGCAATATC
ACCGTGATGTTTCTGGGCAGCAACGACGGCACAGTGCTGAAAGTTCTGACACCTGGCGGAAGAAGCGGAG
GCCCTGAACCTATCCTGCTGGAAGAGATTGACGCCTACTCTCCTGCCAGATGCAGCGGCAAAAGAACAGC
CCAGACCGCCAGAAGAATCATCGGCCTGGAACTGGATACCGAGGGCCACAGACTGTTTGTGGCCTTTAGC
GGCTGCATCGTGTACCTGCCTCTGAGCAGATGTGCCAGACATGGCGCCTGTCAGAGAAGCTGTCTGGCCT
CTCAGGACCCTTACTGTGGATGGCACAGCTCCAGAGGCTGTGTGGATATTAGAGGCAGCGGCGGCACAGA
TGTGGACCAGGCCGGAAATCAAGAGTCCATGGAACATGGCGATTGCCAGGATGGCGCCACAGGATCTCAA
TCTGGACCTGGCGATTCTGCCTACGGCGTCAGAAGAGATTTGCCTCCAGCCAGCGCAAGCAGAAGCGTGC
CAATTCCTGGCGCGCCGGAAGATCAAGTTGATCCAAGATTGATTGATGGCAAGGGCGGATCTCTGGAGGT
GCTGTTCCAGGGACCAGGCGGAAGCGGCAATCCCGGCGGCGATCTGGCCCCCCAGATGCTGCGCGAGCTG
CAGGAGACCAATGCCGCCCTGCAGGACGTGCGCGAGCTGCTGCGCCACCGCGTGAAGGAGATCACCTTCC
TGAAGAACACCGTGATGGAGTGCGACGCCTGCGGTATGCAGCCCTCTAGAGGCTCCGGCTCCATCATCCC
AGTTGAGGAGGAGAACCCGGACTTCTGGAACCGCGAGGCAGCCGAGGCCCTGGGTGCCGCCAAGAAGCTG
CAGCCTGCACAGACAGCCGCCAAGAACCTCATCATCTTCCTGGGCGATGGGATGGGGGTGTCTACGGTGA
CAGCTGCCAGGATCCTAAAAGGGCAGAAGAAGGACAAACTGGGGCCTGAGATACCCCTGGCCATGGACCG
CTTCCCATATGTGGCTCTGTCCAAGACATACAATGTAGACAAACATGTGCCAGACAGTGGAGCCACAGCC
ACGGCCTACCTGTGCGGGGTCAAGGGCAACTTCCAGACCATTGGCTTGAGTGCAGCCGCCCGCTTTAACC
AGTGCAACACGACACGCGGCAACGAGGTCATCTCCGTGATGAATCGGGCCAAGAAAGCAGGGAAGTCAGT
GGGAGTGGTAACCACCACACGAGTGCAGCACGCCTCGCCAGCCGGCACCTACGCCCACACGGTGAACCGC
AACTGGTACTCGGACGCCGACGTGCCTGCCTCGGCCCGCCAGGAGGGGTGCCAGGACATCGCTACGCAGC
TCATCTCCAACATGGACATTGACGTGATCCTAGGTGGAGGCCGAAAGTACATGTTTCGCATGGGAACCCC
AGACCCTGAGTACCCAGATGACTACAGCCAAGGTGGGACCAGGCTGGACGGGAAGAATCTGGTGCAGGAA
TGGCTGGCGAAGCGCCAGGGTGCCCGGTATGTGTGGAACCGCACTGAGCTCATGCAGGCTTCCCTGGACC
CGTCTGTGACCCATCTCATGGGTCTCTTTGAGCCTGGAGACATGAAATACGAGATCCACCGAGACTCCAC
ACTGGACCCCTCCCTGATGGAGATGACAGAGGCTGCCCTGCGCCTGCTGAGCAGGAACCCCCGCGGCTTC
TTCCTCTTCGTGGAGGGTGGTCGCATCGACCATGGTCATCATGAAAGCAGGGCTTACCGGGCACTGACTG
AGACGATCATGTTCGACGACGCCATTGAGAGGGCGGGCCAGCTCACCAGCGAGGAGGACACGCTGAGCCT
CGTCACTGCCGACCACTCCCACGTCTTCTCCTTCGGAGGCTACCCCCTGCGAGGGAGCTCCATCTTCGGG
CTGGCCCCTGGCAAGGCCCGGGACAGGAAGGCCTACACGGTCCTCCTATACGGAAACGGTCCAGGCTATG
TGCTCAAGGACGGCGCCCGGCCGGATGTTACCGAGAGCGAGAGCGGGAGCCCCGAGTATCGGCAGCAGTC
AGCAGTGCCCCTGGACGAAGAGACCCACGCAGGCGAGGACGTGGCGGTGTTCGCGCGCGGCCCGCAGGCG
CACCTGGTTCACGGCGTGCAGGAGCAGACCTTCATAGCGCACGTCATGGCCTTCGCCGCCTGCCTGGAGC
CCTACACCGCCTGCGACCTGGCGCCCCCCGCCGGCACCACCGACGCCGCGCACCCGGGTGGCGGAGGACT
GAACGACATCTTCGAGGCTCAGAAAATCGAATGGCACGAACATCACCATCACCATCACCATCACCATTAA
GGCCGGCCTGTAGTCACTGGCACAACGCGTTACCCGGTAAGCCAATCGGGTATACACGGTCGTCATACTG
CAGACAGGGTTCTTCTACTTTGCAAGATAGTCTTGAGTAGTAAAATAAATAGATAGAGAAAATCAGCCTC
GACTGTGCCTTCTAGTTGCCAGCCATCTGTTGTTTGCCCCTCCCCCGTGCCTTCCTTGACCCTGGAAGGT
GCCACTCCCACTGTCCTTTCCTAATAAAATGAGGAAATTGCATCACAACACTCAACCCTATCTCGGTCTA
TTCTTTTGATTTATAAGGGATTTTGCCGATTTCGGCCTATTGGTTAAAAAATGAGCTGATTTAACAAAAA
TTTAACGCGAATTAATTCTGTGGAATGTGTGTCAGTTAGGGTGTGGAAAGTCCCCAGGCTCCCCAGCAGG
CAGAAGTATGCAAAGCATGCATCTCAATTAGTCAGCAACCAGGTGTGGAAAGTCCCCAGGCTCCCCAGCA
GGCAGAAGTATGCAAAGCATGCATCTCAATTAGTCAGCAACCATAGTCCCGCCCCTAACTCCGCCCATCC
CGCCCCTAACTCCGCCCAGTTCCGCCCATTCTCCGCCCCATGGCTGACTAATTTTTTTTATTTATGCAGA
GGCCGAGGCCGCCTCTGCCTCTGAGCTATTCCAGAAGTAGTGAGGAGGCTTTTTTGGAGGCCTAGGCTTT
TGCAAAAAGCTCCCGGGAGCTTGTATATCCATTTTCGGATCTGATCAGCACGTGTTGACAATTAATCATC
GGCATAGTATATCGGCATAGTATAATACGACAAGGTGAGGAACTAAACCATGACCGAGTACAAGCCCACG
GTGCGCCTCGCCACCCGCGACGACGTCCCCAGGGCCGTACGCACCCTCGCCGCCGCGTTCGCCGACTACC
CCGCCACGCGCCACACCGTCGATCCGGACCGCCACATCGAGCGGGTCACCGAGCTGCAAGAACTCTTCCT
CACGCGCGTCGGGCTCGACATCGGCAAGGTGTGGGTCGCGGACGACGGCGCCGCGGTGGCGGTCTGGACC
ACGCCGGAGAGCGTCGAAGCGGGGGCGGTGTTCGCCGAGATCGGCCCGCGCATGGCCGAGTTGAGCGGTT
CCCGGCTGGCCGCGCAGCAACAGATGGAAGGCCTCCTGGCGCCGCACCGGCCCAAGGAGCCCGCGTGGTT
CCTGGCCACCGTCGGCGTCTCGCCCGACCACCAGGGCAAGGGTCTGGGCAGCGCCGTCGTGCTCCCCGGA
GTGGAGGCGGCCGAGCGCGCCGGGGTGCCCGCCTTCCTGGAGACATCCGCGCCCCGCAACCTCCCCTTCT
ACGAGCGGCTCGGCTTCACCGTCACCGCCGACGTCGAGGTGCCCGAAGGACCGCGCACCTGGTGCATGAC
CCGCAAGCCCGGTGCCTGACACGTGCTACGAGATTTCGATTCCACCGCCGCCTTCTATGAAAGGTTGGGC
TTCGGAATCGTTTTCCGGGACGCCGGCTGGATGATCCTCCAGCGCGGGGATCTCATGCTGGAGTTCTTCG
CCCACCCCAACTTGTTTATTGCAGCTTATAATGGTTACAAATAAAGCAATAGCATCACAAATTTCACAAA
TAAAGCATTTTTTTCACTGCATTCTAGTTGTGGTTTGTCCAAACTCATCAATGTATCTTATCATGTCTGT
ATACCGTCGACCTCTAGCTAGAGCTTGGCGTAATCATGGTCATTACCAATGCTTAATCAGTGAGGCACCT
ATCTCAGCGATCTGTCTATTTCGTTCATCCATAGTTGCCTGACTCCCCGTCGTGTAGATAACTACGATAC
GGGAGGGCTTACCATCTGGCCCCAGCGCTGCGATGATACCGCGAGAACCACGCTCACCGGCTCCGGATTT
ATCAGCAATAAACCAGCCAGCCGGAAGGGCCGAGCGCAGAAGTGGTCCTGCAACTTTATCCGCCTCCATC
CAGTCTATTAATTGTTGCCGGGAAGCTAGAGTAAGTAGTTCGCCAGTTAATAGTTTGCGCAACGTTGTTG
CCATCGCTACAGGCATCGTGGTGTCACGCTCGTCGTTTGGTATGGCTTCATTCAGCTCCGGTTCCCAACG
ATCAAGGCGAGTTACATGATCCCCCATGTTGTGCAAAAAAGCGGTTAGCTCCTTCGGTCCTCCGATCGTT
GTCAGAAGTAAGTTGGCCGCAGTGTTATCACTCATGGTTATGGCAGCACTGCATAATTCTCTTACTGTCA
TGCCATCCGTAAGATGCTTTTCTGTGACTGGTGAGTACTCAACCAAGTCATTCTGAGAATAGTGTATGCG
GCGACCGAGTTGCTCTTGCCCGGCGTCAATACGGGATAATACCGCGCCACATAGCAGAACTTTAAAAGTG
CTCATCATTGGAAAACGTTCTTCGGGGCGAAAACTCTCAAGGATCTTACCGCTGTTGAGATCCAGTTCGA
TGTAACCCACTCGTGCACCCAACTGATCTTCAGCATCTTTTACTTTCACCAGCGTTTCTGGGTGAGCAAA
AACAGGAAGGCAAAATGCCGCAAAAAAGGGAATAAGGGCGACACGGAAATGTTGAATACTCATATTCTTC
CTT
