>Addgene plasmid #157483 | pD649-HAsp-SEMA6C-COMP5AP-AviTag-9xHis | depositor partial sequence | sequence record 304076 | insert (extracellular domain)
GCTTTTCCACAAGATCCTCTGCCTCTGCTGATTAGCGACCTGCAGGGAACAAGCCCTCTGAGCTGGTTCA
GAGGCCTGGAAGATGATGCCGTGGCCGCCGAACTGGGCCTCGATTTTCAGCGGTTTCTGACCCTGAACAG
AACCCTGCTGGTGGCCGCCAGAGATCACGTGTTCAGCTTCGATCTGCAAGCCGAGGAAGAAGGCGAAGGA
CTGGTCCCCAACAAGTACCTGACTTGGAGAAGCCAGGACGTGGAAAATTGTGCCGTGCGGGGCAAGCTGA
CCGACGAGTGCTACAACTACATCAGAGTGCTGGTGCCCTGGGACTCTCAGACACTGCTGGCCTGTGGCAC
CAATAGCTTCAGCCCTGTGTGCAGAAGCTACGGCATCACCAGTCTGCAGCAAGAGGGCGAAGAACTGAGC
GGACAGGCCAGATGTCCTTTCGACGCCACACAGAGCAATGTGGCCATCTTTGCCGAGGGCAGCCTGTATT
CTGCCACAGCCGCTGATTTTCAGGCCAGCGACGCCGTGGTGTATAGATCTCTTGGACCCCAGCCTCCTCT
GCGGAGCGCCAAATATGATAGCAAGTGGCTGCGCGAGCCTCACTTCGTGCAAGCTCTGGAACACGGCGAC
CACGTGTACTTTTTCTTTAGAGAGGTGTCCGTCGAGGACGCCAGACTGGGCAGAGTGCAGTTTAGCAGAG
TGGCCAGAGTGTGCAAGAGAGACATGGGCGGAAGCCCCAGAGCACTGGATAGACACTGGACCAGCTTTCT
GAAGCTGCGGCTGAACTGTAGCGTGCCCGGCGATAGCACCTTCTACTTTGATGTGCTGCAGGCCCTGACA
GGCCCTGTGAATCTGCATGGAAGATCTGCCCTGTTCGGCGTGTTCACCACACAGACAAATAGCATCCCTG
GCAGCGCCGTGTGCGCCTTCTATCTGGATGAGATCGAGAGAGGCTTCGAGGGCAAGTTCAAAGAGCAGAG
AAGTCTGGACGGCGCCTGGACACCTGTGTCTGAGGATAGAGTGCCATCTCCTAGACCTGGCTCTTGTGCT
GGTGTTGGCGGAGCCGCTCTGTTCAGCTCTAGCAGAGATCTGCCTGACGACGTGCTGACCTTCATCAAGG
CTCATCCTCTGCTGGACCCTGCCGTGCCTCCTGTTACACATCAACCACTGCTGACTCTGACCAGCAGAGC
CCTGCTGACACAGGTTGCAGTGGATGGAATGGCCGGACCTCACAGCAATATCACCGTGATGTTTCTGGGC
AGCAACGACGGCACAGTGCTGAAAGTTCTGACACCTGGCGGAAGAAGCGGAGGCCCTGAACCTATCCTGC
TGGAAGAGATTGACGCCTACTCTCCTGCCAGATGCAGCGGCAAAAGAACAGCCCAGACCGCCAGAAGAAT
CATCGGCCTGGAACTGGATACCGAGGGCCACAGACTGTTTGTGGCCTTTAGCGGCTGCATCGTGTACCTG
CCTCTGAGCAGATGTGCCAGACATGGCGCCTGTCAGAGAAGCTGTCTGGCCTCTCAGGACCCTTACTGTG
GATGGCACAGCTCCAGAGGCTGTGTGGATATTAGAGGCAGCGGCGGCACAGATGTGGACCAGGCCGGAAA
TCAAGAGTCCATGGAACATGGCGATTGCCAGGATGGCGCCACAGGATCTCAATCTGGACCTGGCGATTCT
GCCTACGGCGTCAGAAGAGATTTGCCTCCAGCCAGCGCAAGCAGAAGCGTGCCAATTCCT
